>Addgene plasmid #67790 | PNCA-mCherry | addgene partial sequence | sequence record 120263 | Amp-R 5'-ATAATACCGCGCCACATAGC-3'
GGATCTTACCGCTGTTGAGATCCAGTTCGATGTAACCCACTCGTGCACCCAACTGATCTTCAGCATCTTT
TACTTTCACCAGCGTTTCTGGGTGAGCAAAAACAGGAAGGCAAAATGCCGCAAAAAAGGGAATAAGGGCG
ACACGGAAATGTTGAATACTCATACTCTTCCTTTTTCAATATTATTGAAGCATTTATCAGGGTTATTGTC
TCATGAGCGGATACATATTTGAATGTATTTAGAAAAATAAACAAATAGGGGTTCCGCGCACATTTCCCCG
AAAAGTGCCACCTGACGTCTAAGAAACCATTATTATCATGACATTAACCTATAAAAATAGGCGTATCACG
AGGCCCTTTCGTCTTCAAGAATTCTCATGTTTGACAGCTTATCATCGATTAGTCCAATTTGTTAAAGACA
GGATATCAGTGGTCCAGGCTCTAGTTTTGACTCAACAATATCACCAGCTGAAGCCTATAGAGTACGAGCC
ATAGATAAAATAAAAGATTTTATTTAGTCTCCAGAAAAAGGGGGGAATGAAAGACCCCACCTGTAGGTTT
GGCAAGCTAGCTTAAGTAACGCCATTTTGCAAGGCATGGAAAAATACATAACTGAGAATAGAGAAGTTCA
GATCAAGGTCAGGAACAGATGGAACAGCTGAATATGGGCCAAACAGGATATCTGTGGTAAGCAGTTCCTG
