>Addgene plasmid #67790 | PNCA-mCherry | addgene partial sequence | sequence record 120268 | Mombaerts mRFPup 5'-GTGGCCGTTCACGGAGCCCTCCATG-3'
TTGATGATGGCCATGTTATCCTCCTCGCCCTTGCTCACCATGGCATCCATGCATATTCTCAGACAAATAC
AGAAACACAGTCAGACAGAGACAACACAGAACGATGCTGCAGCAGACAAGACGCGCGGCGCGGCTTCGGT
CCCAAACCGAAAGCAAAAATTCAGACGGAGGCGGGAACTGTTTTAGGTTCTCGTCTCCTACCAGAACCAC
ATATCCCTCCTCTAAGGGGGGTGCACCAAAGAGTCCAAAACGATCGGGATTTTTGGACTCAGGTCGGGCC
ACAAAAACGGCCCCCGAAGTCCCTGGGACGTCTCCCAGGGTTGCGGCCGGGTGTTCCGAACTCGTCAGTT
CCACCACGGGTCCGCCAGATACAGAGCTAGTTAGCTAACTAGTACCGACGCAGGCGCATAAAATCAGTCA
TAGACACTAGACAATCGGACAGACACAGATAAGTTGCTGGCCAGCTTACCTCCCGGTGGTGGGTCGGTGG
TCCCTGGGCAGGGGTCTCCCGATCCCGGACGAGCCCCCAAATGAAAGACCCCCGCTGACGGGTAGTCAAT
CACTCAGAGGAGACCCTCCCAAGGAACAGCGAGACCACAAGTCGGATGCAACTGCAAGAGGGTTTATTGG
ATACACGGGTACCCGGGCGACTCAGTCAATCGGAGGACTGGCGCGCCGAGTGAGGGGTTGTGGGCTCTTT
TATTGAGCTCG
