>Addgene plasmid #67790 | PNCA-mCherry | addgene partial sequence | sequence record 207190 | Addgene Partial NGS Result
AATGAAAGACCCCACCTGTAGGTTTGGCAAGCTAGCTTAAGTAACGCCATTTTGCAAGGCATGGAAAAAT
ACATAACTGAGAATAGAGAAGTTCAGATCAAGGTCAGGAACAGATGGAACAGCTGAATATGGGCCAAACA
GGATATCTGTGGTAAGCAGTTCCTGCCCCGGCTCAGGGCCAAGAACAGATGGAACAGCTGAATATGGGCC
AAACAGGATATCTGTGGTAAGCAGTTCCTGCCCCGGCTCAGGGCCAAGAACAGATGGTCCCCAGATGCGG
TCCAGCCCTCAGCAGTTTCTAGAGAACCATCAGATGTTTCCAGGGTGCCCCAAGGACCTGAAATGACCCT
GTGCCTTATTTGAACTAACCAATCAGTTCGCTTCTCGCTTCTGTTCGCGCGCTTCTGCTCCCCGAGCTCA
ATAAAAGAGCCCACAACCCCTCACTCGGCGCGCCAGTCCTCCGATTGACTGAGTCGCCCGGGTACCCGTG
TATCCAATAAACCCTCTTGCAGTTGCATCCGACTTGTGGTCTCGCTGTTCCTTGGGAGGGTCTCCTCTGA
GTGATTGACTACCCGTCAGCGGGGGTCTTTCATTTGGGGGCTCGTCCGGGATCGGGAGACCCCTGCCCAG
GGACCACCGACCCACCACCGGGAGGTAAGCTGGCCAGCAACTTATCTGTGTCTGTCCGATTGTCTAGTGT
CTATGACTGATTTTATGCGCCTGCGTCGGTACTAGTTAGCTAACTAGCTCTGTATCTGGCGGACCCGTGG
TGGAACTGACGAGTTCGGAACACCCGGCCGCAACCCTGGGAGACGTCCCAGGGACTTCGGGGGCCGTTTT
TGTGGCCCGACCTGAGTCCAAAAATCCCGATCGTTTTGGACTCTTTGGTGCACCCCCCTTAGAGGAGGGA
TATGTGGTTCTGGTAGGAGACGAGAACCTAAAACAGTTCCCGCCTCCGTCTGAATTTTTGCTTTCGGTTT
GGGACCGAAGCCGCGCCGCGCGTCTTGTCTGCTGCAGCATCGTTCTGTGTTGTCTCTGTCTGACTGTGTT
TCTGTATTTGTCTGAGAATATGCATGGATCCATGGTGAGCAAGGGCGAGGAGGATAACATGGCCATCATC
AAGGAGTTCATGCGCTTCAAGGTGCACATGGAGGGCTCCGTGAACGGCCACGAGTTCGAGATCGAGGGCG
AGGGCGAGGGCCGCCCCTACGAGGGCACCCAGACCGCCAAGCTGAAGGTGACCAAGGGTGGCCCCCTGCC
CTTCGCCTGGGACATCCTGTCCCCTCAGTTCATGTACGGCTCCAAGGCCTACGTGAAGCACCCCGCCGAC
ATCCCCGACTACTTGAAGCTGTCCTTCCCCGAGGGCTTCAAGTGGGAGCGCGTGATGAACTTCGAGGACG
GCGGCGTGGTGACCGTGACCCAGGACTCCTCCCTGCAGGACGGCGAGTTCATCTACAAGGTGAAGCTGCG
CGGCACCAACTTCCCCTCCGACGGCCCCGTAATGCAGAAGAAGACCATGGGCTGGGAGGCCTCCTCCGAG
CGGATGTACCCCGAGGACGGCGCCCTGAAGGGCGAGATCAAGCAGAGGCTGAAGCTGAAGGACGGCGGCC
ACTACGACGCTGAGGTCAAGACCACCTACAAGGCCAAGAAGCCCGTGCAGCTGCCCGGCGCCTACAACGT
CAACATCAAGTTGGACATCACCTCCCACAACGAGGACTACACCATCGTGGAACAGTACGAACGCGCCGAG
GGCCGCCACTCCACCGGCGGCATGGACGAGCTGTACAAGTAACTCGAGCATGGGGGGAATTGCCGCTGGA
ATAGGAACAGGGACTACTGCTCTAATGGCCACTCAGCAATTCCAGCAGCTCCAAGCCGCAGTACAGGATG
ATCTCAGGGAGGTTGAAAAATCAATCTCTAACCTAGAAAAGTCTCTCACTTCCCTGTCTGAAGTTGTCCT
ACAGAATCGAAGGGGCCTAGACTTGTTATTTCTAAAAGAAGGAGGGCTGTGTGCTGCTCTAAAAGAAGAA
TGTTGCTTCTATGCGGACCACACAGGACTAGTGAGAGACAGCATGGCCAAATTGAGAGAGAGGCTTAATC
AGAGACAGAAACTGTTTGAGTCAACTCAAGGATGGTTTGAGGGACTGTTTAACAGATCCCCTTGGTTTAC
CACCTTGATATCTACCATTATGGGACCCCTCATTGTACTCCTAATGATTTTGCTCTTCGGACCCTGCATT
CTTAATCGATTAGTCCAATTTGTTAAAGACAGGATATCAGTGGTCCAGGCTCTAGTTTTGACTCAACAAT
ATCACCAGCTGAAGCCTATAGAGTACGAGCCATAGATAAAATAAAAGATTTTATTTAGTCTCCAGAAAAA
GGGGGGAATGAAAGACCCCACCTGTAGGTTTGGCAAGTCGAGGCTTTATACTCCTCCACACACCATCACT
CACTCTTTCTCAATCCAAGCTTAAGTAACGCCATTTTGCAAGGCATGGAAAAATACATAACTGAGAATAG
AGAAGTTCAGATCAAGGTCAGGAACAGATGGAACAGCTGAATATGGGCCAAACAGGATATCTGTGGTAAG
CAGTTCCTGCCCCGGCTCAGGGCCAAGAACAGATGGAACAGCTGAATATGGGCCAAACAGGATATCTGTG
GTAAGCAGTTCCTGCCCCGGCTCAGGGCCAAGAACAGATGGTCCCCAGATGCGGTCCAGCCCTCAGCAGT
TTCTAGAGAACCATCAGATGTTTCCAGGGTGCCCCAAGGACCTGAAATGACCCTGTGCCTTATTTGAACT
AACCAATCAGTTCGCTTCTCGCTTCTGTTCGCGCGCTTCTGCTCCCCGAGCTCAATAAAAGAGCCCACAA
CCCCTCACTCGGCGCGCCAGTCCTCCGATTGACTGAGTCGCCCGGGTACCCGTGTATCCAATAAACCCTC
TTGCAGTTGCATCCGACTTGTGGTCTCGCTGTTCCTTGGGAGGGTCTCCTCTGAGTGATTGACTACCCGT
CAGCGGGGGTCTTTCATATGCGGTGTGAAATACCGCACAGATGCGTAAGGAGAAAATACCGCATCAGGCG
CTCTTCCGCTTCCTCGCTCACTGACTCGCTGCGCTCGGTCGTTCGGCTGCGGCGAGCGGTATCAGCTCAC
TCAAAGGCGGTAATACGGTTATCCACAGAATCAGGGGATAACGCAGGAAAGAACATGTGAGCAAAAGGCC
AGCAAAAGGCCAGGAACCGTAAAAAGGCCGCGTTGCTGGCGTTTTTCCATAGGCTCCGCCCCCCTGACGA
GCATCACAAAAATCGACGCTCAAGTCAGAGGTGGCGAAACCCGACAGGACTATAAAGATACCAGGCGTTT
CCCCCTGGAAGCTCCCTCGTGCGCTCTCCTGTTCCGACCCTGCCGCTTACCGGATACCTGTCCGCCTTTC
TCCCTTCGGGAAGCGTGGCGCTTTCTCATAGCTCACGCTGTAGGTATCTCAGTTCGGTGTAGGTCGTTCG
CTCCAAGCTGGGCTGTGTGCACGAACCCCCCGTTCAGCCCGACCGCTGCGCCTTATCCGGTAACTATCGT
CTTGAGTCCAACCCGGTAAGACACGACTTATCGCCACTGGCAGCAGCCACTGGTAACAGGATTAGCAGAG
CGAGGTATGTAGGCGGTGCTACAGAGTTCTTGAAGTGGTGGCCTAACTACGGCTACACTAGAAGGACAGT
ATTTGGTATCTGCGCTCTGCTGAAGCCAGTTACCTTCGGAAAAAGAGTTGGTAGCTCTTGATCCGGCAAA
CAAACCACCGCTGGTAGCGGTGGTTTTTTTGTTTGCAAGCAGCAGATTACGCGCAGAAAAAAAGGATCTC
AAGAAGATCCTTTGATCTTTTCTACGGGGTCTGACGCTCAGTGGAACGAAAACTCACGTTAAGGGATTTT
GGTCATGAGATTATCAAAAAGGATCTTCACCTAGATCCTTTTAAATTAAAAATGAAGTTTTAAATCAATC
TAAAGTATATATGAGTAAACTTGGTCTGACAGTTACCAATGCTTAATCAGTGAGGCACCTATCTCAGCGA
TCTGTCTATTTCGTTCATCCATAGTTGCCTGACTCCCCGTCGTGTAGATAACTACGATACGGGAGGGCTT
ACCATCTGGCCCCAGTGCTGCAATGATACCGCGAGACCCACGCTCACCGGCTCCAGATTTATCAGCAATA
AACCAGCCAGCCGGAAGGGCCGAGCGCAGAAGTGGTCCTGCAACTTTATCCGCCTCCATCCAGTCTATTA
ATTGTTGCCGGGAAGCTAGAGTAAGTAGTTCGCCAGTTAATAGTTTGCGCAACGTTGTTGCCATTGCTGC
AGGCATCGTGGTGTCACGCTCGTCGTTTGGTATGGCTTCATTCAGCTCCGGTTCCCAACGATCAAGGCGA
GTTACATGATCCCCCATGTTGTGCAAAAAAGCGGTTAGCTCCTTCGGTCCTCCGATCGTTGTCAGAAGTA
AGTTGGCCGCAGTGTTATCACTCATGGTTATGGCAGCACTGCATAATTCTCTTACTGTCATGCCATCCGT
AAGATGCTTTTCTGTGACTGGTGAGTACTCAACCAAGTCATTCTGAGAATAGTGTATGCGGCGACCGAGT
TGCTCTTGCCCGGCGTCAACACGGGATAATACCGCGCCACATAGCAGAACTTTAAAAGTGCTCATCATTG
GAAAACGTTCTTCGGGGCGAAAACTCTCAAGGATCTTACCGCTGTTGAGATCCAGTTCGATGTAACCCAC
TCGTGCACCCAACTGATCTTCAGCATCTTTTACTTTCACCAGCGTTTCTGGGTGAGCAAAAACAGGAAGG
CAAAATGCCGCAAAAAAGGGAATAAGGGCGACACGGAAATGTTGAATACTCATACTCTTCCTTTTTCAAT
ATTATTGAAGCATTTATCAGGGTTATTGTCTCATGAGCGGATACATATTTGAATGTATTTAGAAAAATAA
ACAAATAGGGGTTCCGCGCACATTTCCCCGAAAAGTGCCACCTGACGTCTAAGAAACCATTATTATCATG
ACATTAACCTATAAAAATAGGCGTATCACGAGGCCCTTTCGTCTTCAAGAATTCTCATGTTTGACAGCTT
ATCATCGATTAGTCCAATTTGTTAAAGACAGGATATCAGTGGTCCAGGCTCTAGTTTTGACTCAACAATA
TCACCAGCTGAAGCCTATAGAGTACGAGCCATAGATAAAATAAAAGATTTTATTTAGTCTCCAGAAAAAG
GGGGG
