[The description below was written by a language model from this plasmid's Addgene catalogue record.]
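Description:
PNCA-mCherry is a retroviral reporter plasmid built on the pNCA backbone, a bacterial plasmid that carries Moloney murine leukemia virus (MMLV) proviral DNA. The backbone is listed at roughly 8 kb without the insert. The plasmid is propagated in E. coli under ampicillin selection; its copy number is recorded as unknown, and the record does not specify the origin of replication. No feature table is available, so the exact arrangement of elements cannot be confirmed beyond the catalogue fields.

The insert is described as MMLV-LTR-mCherry and was placed between BamHI and XhoI sites, both of which remain intact. The name indicates that the red fluorescent protein mCherry sits in the proviral context under the viral long terminal repeat. In a retrovirus, the LTR supplies the promoter and enhancer activity in its 5′ copy and the polyadenylation signal in its 3′ copy, and it also provides the sequences needed for reverse transcription and integration. The record does not say which viral coding regions were retained or removed. However, the stated need for co-transfection with a separate helper plasmid (pCMV-intron) and a VSV-G envelope plasmid implies that the construct acts as the packageable reporter genome. In that arrangement the viral proteins and the pseudotyping glycoprotein are supplied in trans.

The resulting VSV-G-pseudotyped MMLV reporter virus delivers an integrating provirus whose LTR-driven mCherry fluorescence reports proviral transcription. According to the associated publication title, the construct was used to study the efficiency, stability and chromatin modifications of provirus silencing in embryonic cells.
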