Addgene plasmid #67790: PNCA-mCherry
Purpose: Expression of MMLV proviral DNA-mCherry. Use together with pCMV-intron and VSV-G to package MMLV reporter virus
Depositing lab: Stephen Goff. Depositing organization: Columbia University. Publication: Silencing of proviruses in embryonic cells: efficiency, stability and chromatin modifications. Schlesinger S, Goff SP. EMBO Rep. 2013 Jan;14(1):73-9. doi: 10.1038/embor.2012.182. Epub 2012 Nov 16. PubMed 23154467.
Backbone
  Vector backbone: pNCA
  Backbone manufacturer: Addgene Plasmid 17363
  Backbone size w/o insert (bp): 8000
Growth in bacteria
  Bacterial resistance: Ampicillin, 100 μg/mL
  Growth temperature: 37°C
  Growth strain: DH5alpha
  Copy number: Unknown
Gene/Insert
  Gene/Insert name: MMLV-LTR-mCherry
  Cloning method: Restriction Enzyme; 5′ cloning site BamHI (not destroyed); 3′ cloning site XhoI (not destroyed)
  Sequencing primers: 5′ Amp-R (ATAATACCGCGCCACATAGC)
Terms and licenses: Academic/Nonprofit Terms; Industry Terms: Not Available to Industry
How to cite: PNCA-mCherry was a gift from Stephen Goff (Addgene plasmid # 67790 ; http://n2t.net/addgene:67790 ; RRID:Addgene_67790)
